Addgene plasmid #135270: p663-UBC-V5-BRSK1_IDG-K
Purpose: Gateway destination clone of BRSK1 (human) tagged with N-terminal V5 for generating protein-proximity networks using proximity-dependent biotinylation proteomics
Depositing lab: Ben Major. Depositing organization: University of North Carolina at Chapel Hill.
Backbone
  Vector backbone: pDest663
  Backbone manufacturer: PEL
  Backbone size w/o insert (bp): 9019
  Vector type: Mammalian Expression, Lentiviral ; Gateway Destination
  Selectable markers: Puromycin
Growth in bacteria
  Bacterial resistance: Ampicillin, 100 μg/mL
  Growth temperature: 30°C
  Growth strain: NEB Stable
  Copy number: Low Copy
Gene/Insert
  Gene/Insert name: V5-BRSK1 (alt name: BRSK1)
  Species: H. sapiens (human)
  Entrez Gene: BRSK1 (a.k.a. hSAD1)
  Promoter: Ubiquitin
  Tag / fusion protein: V5 (N terminal on insert)
  Cloning method: Gateway Cloning
  Sequencing primers: 5′ GCCCGAAGGAATAGAAGAAGAA; 3′ CATAGCGTAAAAGGAGCAACA
Terms and licenses: Academic/Nonprofit Terms; Industry Terms: Not Available to Industry
Depositor comments: These plasmids were generated as part of the Illuminating the Druggable Genome (IDG) program sponsored by the NIH Common Fund. The goal of this program is to identify, gather, and distribute information and resources for proteins that currently are not well-studied yet belong to commonly drug-targeted protein families: protein kinases, non-olfactory G-protein coupled receptors (GPCRs), and ion channels. The IDG program is designed to develop fundamental research tools for understudied proteins, elucidate their function, and disseminate the IDG-related resources and data to the greater scientific community. These lentiviral gateway destination plasmids were generated, as part of the Kinase-Data and Resource Generating Center (DRGC), using the single fragment or multisite gateway cloning technology. They were used for generating proteomics-based protein-interaction and protein-proximity networks that can be accessed through the kinase-DRGC website https://darkkinome.org/. Each plasmid has either an N- or C-terminal fusion protein (Flag/ V5/V5-miniTurbo/V5-TurboID/miniTurbo-V5/TurboID-V5) tagged understudied kinase driven under either a CMV or Ubiquitin (UBC) promoter. All inserts in the pENTR plasmids used to generate the deposited destination plasmids were end-sequenced and insert size validated prior to multi-site gateway cloning. The combined insert size of the single fragment or three fragment destination plasmids were confirmed by restriction digestion (BsrGI, and EcoRV for pDest667; BsrGI, EcoRV, and BstZ17I for pDest663; and BsrGI for pHAGE) and all plasmids were partially sequenced to ensure in-frame ORFs and fusion tags.
How to cite: p663-UBC-V5-BRSK1_IDG-K was a gift from Ben Major (Addgene plasmid # 135270 ; http://n2t.net/addgene:135270 ; RRID:Addgene_135270)
