[The description below was written by a language model from this plasmid's Addgene catalogue record and the feature table of its GenBank file.]
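Description:
p663-UBC-V5-BRSK1_IDG-K is a lentiviral mammalian expression plasmid built on the pDest663 Gateway destination backbone, carrying human BRSK1 (also called hSAD1) with an N-terminal V5 epitope tag. It is maintained in E. coli through a ColE1/pUC-type origin and ampicillin resistance. The feature table annotates this origin as high-copy, whereas the catalogue lists the plasmid as low copy. An f1 origin and an SV40 origin are also present. The viral portion follows a third-generation self-inactivating HIV-1 layout: an RSV promoter fused to a truncated 5' LTR, the Psi packaging signal, the RRE for Rev-dependent export, cPPT/CTS, WPRE, and a U3-deleted 3' LTR followed by an SV40 polyadenylation signal.

The expression cassette was assembled by multisite Gateway recombination, which left attB4 and attB5 sites flanking the human ubiquitin C promoter. Downstream lie a segment annotated as a truncated HTLV-1 LTR, the V5 tag, and an attB1/attB2-bounded interval. That interval is unannotated in the feature table but corresponds to the BRSK1 open reading frame. After the WPRE, a mouse PGK promoter drives puromycin N-acetyltransferase, allowing selection of stably transduced cells.

Two sequence records are held, of 11,287 and 11,281 bp. They have different start coordinates but essentially the same features, except that the RSV promoter is annotated only in the longer one. The plasmid comes from a collection made for the Illuminating the Druggable Genome program, which studies understudied kinases through proteomic protein-interaction and protein-proximity networks. Its stated purpose mentions proximity-dependent biotinylation, but this construct carries only V5, with no annotated TurboID or miniTurbo ligase.
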