LOCUS       Exported 11281 bp ds-DNA circular SYN 13-MAY-2021
DEFINITION  Gateway destination clone of BRSK1 (human) tagged with N-terminal V5
            for generating protein-proximity networks using proximity-dependent
            biotinylation proteomics .
ACCESSION   .
VERSION     .
KEYWORDS    p663-UBC-V5-BRSK1_IDG-K
SOURCE      synthetic DNA construct
  ORGANISM  synthetic DNA construct
REFERENCE   1 (bases 1 to 11281)
  TITLE     Major lab plasmids for proteomics-based protein-interaction and
            protein-proximity network generation
REFERENCE   2 (bases 1 to 11281)
  AUTHORS   .
  TITLE     Direct Submission
  JOURNAL   Exported May 13, 2021 from SnapGene Server 1.1.58
            http://www.snapgene.com
FEATURES             Location/Qualifiers
     source          1..11281
                     /organism="synthetic DNA construct"
                     /mol_type="other DNA"
     promoter        27..131
                     /gene="bla"
                     /label=AmpR promoter
     CDS             132..992
                     /codon_start=1
                     /gene="bla"
                     /product="beta-lactamase"
                     /label=AmpR
                     /note="confers resistance to ampicillin, carbenicillin, and
                     related antibiotics"
                     /translation="MSIQHFRVALIPFFAAFCLPVFAHPETLVKVKDAEDQLGARVGYI
                     ELDLNSGKILESFRPEERFPMMSTFKVLLCGAVLSRIDAGQEQLGRRIHYSQNDLVEYS
                     PVTEKHLTDGMTVRELCSAAITMSDNTAANLLLTTIGGPKELTAFLHNMGDHVTRLDRW
                     EPELNEAIPNDERDTTMPVAMATTLRKLLTGELLTLASRQQLIDWMEADKVAGPLLRSA
                     LPAGWFIADKSGAGERGSRGIIAALGPDGKPSRIVVIYTTGSQATMDERNRQIAEIGAS
                     LIKHW"
     primer_bind     complement(350..369)
                     /label=Amp-R
                     /note="Ampicillin resistance gene, reverse primer"
     rep_origin      1163..1751
                     /direction=RIGHT
                     /label=ori
                     /note="high-copy-number ColE1/pMB1/pBR322/pUC origin of
                     replication"
     primer_bind     1652..1671
                     /label=pBR322ori-F
                     /note="pBR322 origin, forward primer"
     primer_bind     1905..1922
                     /label=L4440
                     /note="L4440 vector, forward primer"
     protein_bind    2039..2060
                     /label=CAP binding site
                     /bound_moiety="E. coli catabolite activator protein"
                     /note="CAP binding activates transcription in the presence
                     of cAMP."
     promoter        2075..2105
                     /label=lac promoter
                     /note="promoter for the E. coli lac operon"
     protein_bind    2113..2129
                     /label=lac operator
                     /bound_moiety="lac repressor encoded by lacI"
                     /note="The lac repressor binds to the lac operator to
                     inhibit transcription in E. coli. This inhibition can be
                     relieved by adding lactose or
                     isopropyl-beta-D-thiogalactopyranoside (IPTG)."
     primer_bind     2118..2140
                     /label=M13/pUC Reverse
                     /note="In lacZ gene"
     primer_bind     2137..2153
                     /label=M13 rev
                     /note="common sequencing primer, one of multiple similar
                     variants"
     primer_bind     2137..2153
                     /label=M13 Reverse
                     /note="In lacZ gene. Also called M13-rev"
     primer_bind     2172..2192
                     /label=T3
                     /note="T3 promoter, forward primer"
     promoter        2174..2192
                     /label=T3 promoter
                     /note="promoter for bacteriophage T3 RNA polymerase"
     LTR             2448..2628
                     /label=5' LTR (truncated)
                     /note="truncated 5' long terminal repeat (LTR) from HIV-1"
     misc_feature    2672..2797
                     /label=HIV-1 Psi
                     /note="packaging signal of human immunodeficiency virus
                     type 1"
     misc_feature    3290..3523
                     /label=RRE
                     /note="The Rev response element (RRE) of HIV-1 allows for
                     Rev-dependent mRNA export from the nucleus to the
                     cytoplasm."
     CDS             3707..3751
                     /codon_start=1
                     /product="antigenic peptide corresponding to amino acids
                     655 to 669 of the HIV envelope protein gp41 (Lutje Hulsik
                     et al., 2013)"
                     /label=gp41 peptide
                     /note="recognized by the 2H10 single-chain llama nanobody"
                     /translation="KNEQELLELDKWASL"
     misc_feature    4018..4134
                     /label=cPPT/CTS
                     /note="central polypurine tract and central termination
                     sequence of HIV-1"
     protein_bind    4168..4188
                     /gene="mutant version of attB"
                     /label=attB4
                     /bound_moiety="BP Clonase(TM)"
                     /note="core recombination site for the Gateway(R) BP
                     reaction"
     promoter        4188..5399
                     /label=UbC promoter
                     /note="human ubiquitin C promoter"
     primer_bind     5236..5255
                     /label=hUBCpro-F
                     /note="Human Ubiquitin C (UbC) promoter, forward primer"
     protein_bind    complement(5403..5423)
                     /gene="mutant version of attB"
                     /label=attB5
                     /bound_moiety="BP Clonase(TM)"
                     /note="core recombination site for the Gateway(R) BP
                     reaction"
     LTR             5427..5695
                     /label=5' LTR (truncated)
                     /note="truncated 5' long terminal repeat (LTR) from human
                     T-cell leukemia virus (HTLV) type 1"
     CDS             5705..5746
                     /codon_start=1
                     /product="epitope tag from simian virus 5"
                     /label=V5 tag
                     /translation="GKPIPNPLLGLDST"
     protein_bind    5744..5768
                     /gene="mutant version of attB"
                     /label=attB1
                     /bound_moiety="BP Clonase(TM)"
                     /note="recombination site for the Gateway(R) BP reaction"
     protein_bind    complement(8109..8133)
                     /gene="mutant version of attB"
                     /label=attB2
                     /bound_moiety="BP Clonase(TM)"
                     /note="recombination site for the Gateway(R) BP reaction"
     misc_feature    8163..8751
                     /label=WPRE
                     /note="woodchuck hepatitis virus posttranscriptional
                     regulatory element"
     primer_bind     complement(8216..8236)
                     /label=WPRE-R
                     /note="WPRE, reverse primer"
     CDS             complement(8634..8645)
                     /codon_start=1
                     /product="Factor Xa recognition and cleavage site"
                     /label=Factor Xa site
                     /translation="IEGR"
     promoter        8765..9264
                     /label=PGK promoter
                     /note="mouse phosphoglycerate kinase 1 promoter"
     primer_bind     complement(8800..8823)
                     /label=MSCV-rev
                     /note="Murine stem cell virus, reverse primer"
     primer_bind     9197..9216
                     /label=mPGK-F
                     /note="Mouse PGK promoter, forward primer"
     CDS             9285..9884
                     /codon_start=1
                     /gene="pac from Streptomyces alboniger"
                     /product="puromycin N-acetyltransferase"
                     /label=PuroR
                     /note="confers resistance to puromycin"
                     /translation="MTEYKPTVRLATRDDVPRAVRTLAAAFADYPATRHTVDPDRHIER
                     VTELQELFLTRVGLDIGKVWVADDGAAVAVWTTPESVEAGAVFAEIGPRMAELSGSRLA
                     AQQQMEGLLAPHRPKEPAWFLATVGVSPDHQGKGLGSAVVLPGVEAAERAGVPAFLETS
                     APRNLPFYERLGFTVTADVEVPEGPRTWCMTRKPGA"
     primer_bind     complement(9285..9304)
                     /label=Puro-R
                     /note="Puromycin resistance gene, reverse primer. Also
                     called puro-variant-R"
     primer_bind     9781..9801
                     /label=Puro-F
                     /note="Puromycin resistance gene, forward primer"
     LTR             10022..10255
                     /label=3' LTR (Delta-U3)
                     /note="self-inactivating 3' long terminal repeat (LTR) from
                     HIV-1"
     polyA_signal    10327..10448
                     /label=SV40 poly(A) signal
                     /note="SV40 polyadenylation signal"
     primer_bind     complement(10364..10383)
                     /label=SV40pA-R
                     /note="SV40 polyA, reverse primer"
     primer_bind     10418..10437
                     /label=EBV-rev
                     /note="SV40 polyA terminator, reverse primer"
     rep_origin      10467..10602
                     /label=SV40 ori
                     /note="SV40 origin of replication"
     primer_bind     10529..10548
                     /label=SV40pro-F
                     /note="SV40 promoter/origin, forward primer"
     primer_bind     complement(10634..10653)
                     /label=T7
                     /note="T7 promoter, forward primer"
     promoter        complement(10635..10653)
                     /label=T7 promoter
                     /note="promoter for bacteriophage T7 RNA polymerase"
     primer_bind     complement(10663..10680)
                     /label=M13 Forward
                     /note="In lacZ gene. Also called M13-F20 or M13 (-21)
                     Forward"
     primer_bind     complement(10663..10679)
                     /label=M13 fwd
                     /note="common sequencing primer, one of multiple similar
                     variants"
     primer_bind     complement(10672..10694)
                     /label=M13/pUC Forward
                     /note="In lacZ gene"
     rep_origin      10824..11279
                     /direction=RIGHT
                     /label=f1 ori
                     /note="f1 bacteriophage origin of replication; arrow
                     indicates direction of (+) strand synthesis"
     primer_bind     complement(10911..10930)
                     /label=F1ori-R
                     /note="F1 origin, reverse primer"
     primer_bind     11121..11142
                     /label=F1ori-F
                     /note="F1 origin, forward primer"
ORIGIN
        1 caggtggcac ttttcgggga aatgtgcgcg gaacccctat ttgtttattt ttctaaatac
       61 attcaaatat gtatccgctc atgagacaat aaccctgata aatgcttcaa taatattgaa
      121 aaaggaagag tatgagtatt caacatttcc gtgtcgccct tattcccttt tttgcggcat
      181 tttgccttcc tgtttttgct cacccagaaa cgctggtgaa agtaaaagat gctgaagatc
      241 agttgggtgc acgagtgggt tacatcgaac tggatctcaa cagcggtaag atccttgaga
      301 gttttcgccc cgaagaacgt tttccaatga tgagcacttt taaagttctg ctatgtggcg
      361 cggtattatc ccgtattgac gccgggcaag agcaactcgg tcgccgcata cactattctc
      421 agaatgactt ggttgagtac tcaccagtca cagaaaagca tcttacggat ggcatgacag
      481 taagagaatt atgcagtgct gccataacca tgagtgataa cactgcggcc aacttacttc
      541 tgacaacgat cggaggaccg aaggagctaa ccgctttttt gcacaacatg ggggatcatg
      601 taactcgcct tgatcgttgg gaaccggagc tgaatgaagc cataccaaac gacgagcgtg
      661 acaccacgat gcctgtagca atggcaacaa cgttgcgcaa actattaact ggcgaactac
      721 ttactctagc ttcccggcaa caattaatag actggatgga ggcggataaa gttgcaggac
      781 cacttctgcg ctcggccctt ccggctggct ggtttattgc tgataaatct ggagccggtg
      841 agcgtgggtc tcgcggtatc attgcagcac tggggccaga tggtaagccc tcccgtatcg
      901 tagttatcta cacgacgggg agtcaggcaa ctatggatga acgaaataga cagatcgctg
      961 agataggtgc ctcactgatt aagcattggt aactgtcaga ccaagtttac tcatatatac
     1021 tttagattga tttaaaactt catttttaat ttaaaaggat ctaggtgaag atcctttttg
     1081 ataatctcat gaccaaaatc ccttaacgtg agttttcgtt ccactgagcg tcagaccccg
     1141 tagaaaagat caaaggatct tcttgagatc ctttttttct gcgcgtaatc tgctgcttgc
     1201 aaacaaaaaa accaccgcta ccagcggtgg tttgtttgcc ggatcaagag ctaccaactc
     1261 tttttccgaa ggtaactggc ttcagcagag cgcagatacc aaatactgtc cttctagtgt
     1321 agccgtagtt aggccaccac ttcaagaact ctgtagcacc gcctacatac ctcgctctgc
     1381 taatcctgtt accagtggct gctgccagtg gcgataagtc gtgtcttacc gggttggact
     1441 caagacgata gttaccggat aaggcgcagc ggtcgggctg aacggggggt tcgtgcacac
     1501 agcccagctt ggagcgaacg acctacaccg aactgagata cctacagcgt gagctatgag
     1561 aaagcgccac gcttcccgaa gggagaaagg cggacaggta tccggtaagc ggcagggtcg
     1621 gaacaggaga gcgcacgagg gagcttccag ggggaaacgc ctggtatctt tatagtcctg
     1681 tcgggtttcg ccacctctga cttgagcgtc gatttttgtg atgctcgtca ggggggcgga
     1741 gcctatggaa aaacgccagc aacgcggcct ttttacggtt cctggccttt tgctggcctt
     1801 ttgctcacat gttctttcct gcgttatccc ctgattctgt ggataaccgt attaccgcct
     1861 ttgagtgagc tgataccgct cgccgcagcc gaacgaccga gcgcagcgag tcagtgagcg
     1921 aggaagcgga agagcgccca atacgcaaac cgcctctccc cgcgcgttgg ccgattcatt
     1981 aatgcagctg gcacgacagg tttcccgact ggaaagcggg cagtgagcgc aacgcaatta
     2041 atgtgagtta gctcactcat taggcacccc aggctttaca ctttatgctt ccggctcgta
     2101 tgttgtgtgg aattgtgagc ggataacaat ttcacacagg aaacagctat gaccatgatt
     2161 acgccaagcg cgcaattaac cctcactaaa gggaacaaaa gctggagctg caagcttaat
     2221 gtagtcttat gcaatactct tgtagtcttg caacatggta acgatgagtt agcaacatgc
     2281 cttacaagga gagaaaaagc accgtgcatg ccgattggtg gaagtaaggt ggtacgatcg
     2341 tgccttatta ggaaggcaac agacgggtct gacatggatt ggacgaacca ctgaattgcc
     2401 gcattgcaga gatattgtat ttaagtgcct agctcgatac aataaacggg tctctctggt
     2461 tagaccagat ctgagcctgg gagctctctg gctaactagg gaacccactg cttaagcctc
     2521 aataaagctt gccttgagtg cttcaagtag tgtgtgcccg tctgttgtgt gactctggta
     2581 actagagatc cctcagaccc ttttagtcag tgtggaaaat ctctagcagt ggcgcccgaa
     2641 cagggacctg aaagcgaaag ggaaaccaga gctctctcga cgcaggactc ggcttgctga
     2701 agcgcgcacg gcaagaggcg aggggcggcg actggtgagt acgccaaaaa ttttgactag
     2761 cggaggctag aaggagagag atgggtgcga gagcgtcagt attaagcggg ggagaattag
     2821 atcgcgatgg gaaaaaattc ggttaaggcc agggggaaag aaaaaatata aattaaaaca
     2881 tatagtatgg gcaagcaggg agctagaacg attcgcagtt aatcctggcc tgttagaaac
     2941 atcagaaggc tgtagacaaa tactgggaca gctacaacca tcccttcaga caggatcaga
     3001 agaacttaga tcattatata atacagtagc aaccctctat tgtgtgcatc aaaggataga
     3061 gataaaagac accaaggaag ctttagacaa gatagaggaa gagcaaaaca aaagtaagac
     3121 caccgcacag caagcggccg ctgatcttca gacctggagg aggagatatg agggacaatt
     3181 ggagaagtga attatataaa tataaagtag taaaaattga accattagga gtagcaccca
     3241 ccaaggcaaa gagaagagtg gtgcagagag aaaaaagagc agtgggaata ggagctttgt
     3301 tccttgggtt cttgggagca gcaggaagca ctatgggcgc agcctcaatg acgctgacgg
     3361 tacaggccag acaattattg tctggtatag tgcagcagca gaacaatttg ctgagggcta
     3421 ttgaggcgca acagcatctg ttgcaactca cagtctgggg catcaagcag ctccaggcaa
     3481 gaatcctggc tgtggaaaga tacctaaagg atcaacagct cctggggatt tggggttgct
     3541 ctggaaaact catttgcacc actgctgtgc cttggaatgc tagttggagt aataaatctc
     3601 tggaacagat tggaatcaca cgacctggat ggagtgggac agagaaatta acaattacac
     3661 aagcttaata cactccttaa ttgaagaatc gcaaaaccag caagaaaaga atgaacaaga
     3721 attattggaa ttagataaat gggcaagttt gtggaattgg tttaacataa caaattggct
     3781 gtggtatata aaattattca taatgatagt aggaggcttg gtaggtttaa gaatagtttt
     3841 tgctgtactt tctatagtga atagagttag gcagggatat tcaccattat cgtttcagac
     3901 ccacctccca accccgaggg gacccgacag gcccgaagga atagaagaag aaggtggaga
     3961 gagagacaga gacagatcca ttcgattagt gaacggatct cgacggtatc ggttaacttt
     4021 taaaagaaaa ggggggattg gggggtacag tgcaggggaa agaatagtag acataatagc
     4081 aacagacata caaactaaag aattacaaaa caaattacaa aaattcaaaa ttttatcgtc
     4141 cagtgtggtg gaattctgca gatatcacaa ctttgtatag aaaagttggc ctccgcgccg
     4201 ggttttggcg cctcccgcgg gcgcccccct cctcacggcg agcgctgcca cgtcagacga
     4261 agggcgcagc gagcgtcctg atccttccgc ccggacgctc aggacagcgg cccgctgctc
     4321 ataagactcg gccttagaac cccagtatca gcagaaggac attttaggac gggacttggg
     4381 tgactctagg gcactggttt tctttccaga gagcggaaca ggcgaggaaa agtagtccct
     4441 tctcggcgat tctgcggagg gatctccgtg gggcggtgaa cgccgatgat tatataagga
     4501 cgcgccgggt gtggcacagc tagttccgtc gcagccggga tttgggtcgc ggttcttgtt
     4561 tgtggatcgc tgtgatcgtc acttggtgag tagcgggctg ctgggctggc cggggctttc
     4621 gtggccgccg ggccgctcgg tgggacggaa gcgtgtggag agaccgccaa gggctgtagt
     4681 ctgggtccgc gagcaaggtt gccctgaact gggggttggg gggagcgcag caaaatggcg
     4741 gctgttcccg agtcttgaat ggaagacgct tgtgaggcgg gctgtgaggt cgttgaaaca
     4801 aggtgggggg catggtgggc ggcaagaacc caaggtcttg aggccttcgc taatgcggga
     4861 aagctcttat tcgggtgaga tgggctgggg caccatctgg ggaccctgac gtgaagtttg
     4921 tcactgactg gagaactcgg tttgtcgtct gttgcggggg cggcagttat ggcggtgccg
     4981 ttgggcagtg cacccgtacc tttgggagcg cgcgccctcg tcgtgtcgtg acgtcacccg
     5041 ttctgttggc ttataatgca gggtggggcc acctgccggt aggtgtgcgg taggcttttc
     5101 tccgtcgcag gacgcagggt tcgggcctag ggtaggctct cctgaatcga caggcgccgg
     5161 acctctggtg aggggaggga taagtgaggc gtcagtttct ttggtcggtt ttatgtacct
     5221 atcttcttaa gtagctgaag ctccggtttt gaactatgcg ctcggggttg gcgagtgtgt
     5281 tttgtgaagt tttttaggca ccttttgaaa tgtaatcatt tgggtcaata tgtaattttc
     5341 agtgttagac tagtaaattg tccgctaaat tctggccgtt tttggctttt ttgttagacg
     5401 gccaactttt gtatacaaag tggcgagggg ctcgcatctc tccttcacgc gcccgccgcc
     5461 ctacctgagg ccgccatcca cgccggttga gtcgcgttct gccgcctccc gcctgtggtg
     5521 cctcctgaac tgcgtccgcc gtctaggtaa gtttaaagct caggtcgaga ccgggccttt
     5581 gtccggcgct cccttggagc ctacctagac tcagccggct ctccacgctt tgcctgaccc
     5641 tgcttgctca actctacgtc tttgtttcgt tttctgttct gcgccgttac agatcggcac
     5701 catgggtaag cctatcccta accctctcct cggtctcgat tctacaactt tgtacaaaaa
     5761 agcaggctta atgtcgtccg gggccaagga gggaggtggg ggctctcccg cctaccacct
     5821 cccccacccc cacccccacc caccccagca cgcccaatat gtgggcccct atcggctgga
     5881 gaagacgctg ggcaaaggac agacagggct ggttaaactc ggggtccact gcatcacggg
     5941 tcagaaggtc gccatcaaga tcgtgaaccg ggagaagctg tcggagtcgg tgctgatgaa
     6001 ggtggagcgg gagatcgcca tcctgaagct catcgaacac ccacatgtcc tcaagctcca
     6061 cgacgtctac gagaacaaga aatatttgta cctggttctg gagcacgtct cggggggtga
     6121 gctattcgac tacctggtaa agaaggggag actgacgccc aaggaggccc gaaagttctt
     6181 ccgccagatt gtgtctgcgc tggacttctg ccacagctac tccatctgcc acagagacct
     6241 aaagcccgag aacctgcttt tggatgagaa aaacaacatc cgcattgcag acttcggcat
     6301 ggcgtccctg caggtggggg acagcctcct ggagaccagc tgcgggtccc cccattatgc
     6361 gtgtccagag gtgattaagg gggaaaaata tgatggccgc cgggcagaca tgtggagctg
     6421 tggagtcatc ctcttcgccc tgctcgtggg ggctctgccc tttgatgacg acaacctccg
     6481 ccagctgctg gagaaggtga aacggggcgt cttccacatg ccccacttca ttcctccaga
     6541 ttgccagagc ctcctgaggg gaatgatcga agtggagccc gaaaaaaggc tcagtctgga
     6601 gcaaattcag aaacatcctt ggtacctagg cgggaaacac gagccagacc cgtgcctgga
     6661 gccagcccct ggccgccggg tagccatgcg gagcctgcca tccaacggag agctggaccc
     6721 cgacgtccta gagagcatgg catcactggg ctgcttcagg gaccgcgaga ggctgcatcg
     6781 cgagctgcgc agtgaggagg agaaccaaga aaagatgata tattatctgc ttttggatcg
     6841 gaaggagcgg tatcccagct gtgaggacca ggacctgcct ccccggaatg atgttgaccc
     6901 cccccggaag cgtgtggatt ctcccatgct gagccgtcac gggaagcggc gaccagagcg
     6961 gaagtccatg gaagtcctga gcatcaccga tgccgggggt ggtggctccc ctgtacccac
     7021 ccgacgggcc ttggagatgg cccagcacag ccagagatcc cgtagcgtca gtggagcctc
     7081 cacgggtctg tcctccagcc ctctaagcag cccaaggagt ccggtctttt ccttttcacc
     7141 ggagccgggg gctggagatg aggctcgagg cgggggctcc ccgacttcca aaacgcagac
     7201 gctgccttct cggggcccca ggggtggggg cgccggggag cagcccccgc cccccagtgc
     7261 ccgctccaca cccctgcccg gccccccagg ctccccgcgc tcctctggcg ggaccccctt
     7321 gcactcgcct ctgcacacgc cccgggccag tcccaccggg accccgggga caacaccacc
     7381 ccccagcccc ggcggtggcg tcgggggagc cgcctggagg agtcgtctca actccatccg
     7441 caacagcttc ctgggctccc ctcgctttca ccggcgcaag atgcaggtcc ctaccgctga
     7501 ggagatgtcc agcttgacgc cagagtcctc cccggagctg gcaaaacgct cctggttcgg
     7561 gaacttcatc tccttggaca aagaagaaca aatattcctc gtgctaaagg acaaacctct
     7621 cagcagcatc aaagcagaca tcgtccatgc ctttctgtcg atccccagcc tgagtcacag
     7681 tgtgctgtca cagaccagct tcagggccga gtacaaggcc agtggcggcc cctccgtctt
     7741 ccaaaagccc gtccgcttcc aggtggacat cagctcctct gagggtccag agccctcccc
     7801 gcgacgggac ggcagcggag gtggtggcat ctactccgtc accttcactc tcatctcggg
     7861 tcccagccgt cggttcaagc gagtggtgga gaccatccag gcacagctcc tgagcactca
     7921 tgaccagccc tccgtgcagg ccctggcaga cgagaagaac ggggcccaga cccggcctgc
     7981 tggtgcccca ccccgaagcc tgcagccccc acccggccgc ccagacccag agctgagcag
     8041 ctctccccgc cgaggccccc ccaaggacaa gaagctcctg gccaccaacg ggacccctct
     8101 gccctgaaac ccagctttct tgtacaaagt tgtgatatcc agcacagtgg cggccgctcg
     8161 acaatcaacc tctggattac aaaatttgtg aaagattgac tggtattctt aactatgttg
     8221 ctccttttac gctatgtgga tacgctgctt taatgccttt gtatcatgct attgcttccc
     8281 gtatggcttt cattttctcc tccttgtata aatcctggtt gctgtctctt tatgaggagt
     8341 tgtggcccgt tgtcaggcaa cgtggcgtgg tgtgcactgt gtttgctgac gcaaccccca
     8401 ctggttgggg cattgccacc acctgtcagc tcctttccgg gactttcgct ttccccctcc
     8461 ctattgccac ggcggaactc atcgccgcct gccttgcccg ctgctggaca ggggctcggc
     8521 tgttgggcac tgacaattcc gtggtgttgt cggggaagct gacgtccttt ccatggctgc
     8581 tcgcctgtgt tgccacctgg attctgcgcg ggacgtcctt ctgctacgtc ccttcggccc
     8641 tcaatccagc ggaccttcct tcccgcggcc tgctgccggc tctgcggcct cttccgcgtc
     8701 ttcgccttcg ccctcagacg agtcggatct ccctttgggc cgcctccccg cctggaattc
     8761 taccgggtag gggaggcgct tttcccaagg cagtctggag catgcgcttt agcagccccg
     8821 ctgggcactt ggcgctacac aagtggcctc tggcctcgca cacattccac atccaccggt
     8881 aggcgccaac cggctccgtt ctttggtggc cccttcgcgc caccttctac tcctccccta
     8941 gtcaggaagt tcccccccgc cccgcagctc gcgtcgtgca ggacgtgaca aatggaagta
     9001 gcacgtctca ctagtctcgt gcagatggac agcaccgctg agcaatggaa gcgggtaggc
     9061 ctttggggca gcggccaata gcagctttgc tccttcgctt tctgggctca gaggctggga
     9121 aggggtgggt ccgggggcgg gctcaggggc gggctcaggg gcggggcggg cgcccgaagg
     9181 tcctccggag gcccggcatt ctgcacgctt caaaagcgca cgtctgccgc gctgttctcc
     9241 tcttcctcat ctccgggcct ttcgacctgc agcccaagct taccatgacc gagtacaagc
     9301 ccacggtgcg cctcgccacc cgcgacgacg tccccagggc cgtacgcacc ctcgccgccg
     9361 cgttcgccga ctaccccgcc acgcgccaca ccgtcgatcc ggaccgccac atcgagcggg
     9421 tcaccgagct gcaagaactc ttcctcacgc gcgtcgggct cgacatcggc aaggtgtggg
     9481 tcgcggacga cggcgccgcg gtggcggtct ggaccacgcc ggagagcgtc gaagcggggg
     9541 cggtgttcgc cgagatcggc ccgcgcatgg ccgagttgag cggttcccgg ctggccgcgc
     9601 agcaacagat ggaaggcctc ctggcgccgc accggcccaa ggagcccgcg tggttcctgg
     9661 ccaccgtcgg cgtctcgccc gaccaccagg gcaagggtct gggcagcgcc gtcgtgctcc
     9721 ccggagtgga ggcggccgag cgcgccgggg tgcccgcctt cctggagacc tccgcgcccc
     9781 gcaacctccc cttctacgag cggctcggct tcaccgtcac cgccgacgtc gaggtgcccg
     9841 aaggaccgcg cacctggtgc atgacccgca agcccggtgc ctgacgcccg ccccacgacc
     9901 cgcagcgccc gaccgaaagg agcgcacgac cccatgcatc tcgagggccc ggtaccttta
     9961 agaccaatga cttacaaggc agctgtagat cttagccact ttttaaaaga aaagggggga
    10021 ctggaagggc tagctcactc ccaacgaaga caagatctgc tttttgcttg tactgggtct
    10081 ctctggttag accagatctg agcctgggag ctctctggct gcctagggaa cccactgctt
    10141 aagcctcaat aaagcttgcc ttgagtgctt caagtagtgt gtgcccgtct gttgtgtgac
    10201 tctggtaact agagatccct cagacccttt tagtcagtgt ggaaaatctc tagcagtagt
    10261 agttcatgtc atcttattat tcagtattta taacttgcaa agaaatgaat atcagagagt
    10321 gagaggaact tgtttattgc agcttataat ggttacaaat aaagcaatag catcacaaat
    10381 ttcacaaata aagcattttt ttcactgcat tctagttgtg gtttgtccaa actcatcaat
    10441 gtatcttatc atgtctggct ctagctatcc cgcccctaac tccgcccagt tccgcccatt
    10501 ctccgcccca tggctgacta atttttttta tttatgcaga ggccgaggcc gcctcggcct
    10561 ctgagctatt ccagaagtag tgaggaggct tttttggagg cctaggcttt tgcgtcgaga
    10621 cgtacccaat tcgccctata gtgagtcgta ttacgcgcgc tcactggccg tcgttttaca
    10681 acgtcgtgac tgggaaaacc ctggcgttac ccaacttaat cgccttgcag cacatccccc
    10741 tttcgccagc tggcgtaata gcgaagaggc ccgcaccgat cgcccttccc aacagttgcg
    10801 cagcctgaat ggcgaatggc gcgnnnnnnn nnnnnnnnnn nnnnnnnnnn nnnnnnnnnn
    10861 nnnnnnnnnn nnnnnnnnnn nnnnnnnnnn nnnnnnnnnn nnnnnnnnnn nnnnnnnnnn
    10921 nnnnnnnnnn nnnnnnnnnn nnnnnnncnn nnnnnnnnnn nnnnnnnnnn nnnnnnnnnn
    10981 nnnnnnnnnn nnnnnnnnnn nnnnnnnnnn nnnnnnnnnn nnnnnnnnnn nnnnnnnnna
    11041 nnnnnnnnnn nnnnnnnnnn nnnnnnnnnn nnnnnnnnnn nnnnnnnnnc ctttgacgtt
    11101 ggagtccacg ttctttaata gtggactctt gttccaaact ggaacaacac tcaaccctat
    11161 ctcggtctat tcttttgatt tataagggat tttgccgatt tcggcctatt ggttaaaaaa
    11221 tgagctgatt taacaaaaat ttaacgcgaa ttttaacaaa atattaacgt ttacaatttc
    11281 c
//
