LOCUS       Exported 11287 bp ds-DNA circular SYN 13-MAY-2021
DEFINITION  Gateway destination clone of BRSK1 (human) tagged with N-terminal V5
            for generating protein-proximity networks using proximity-dependent
            biotinylation proteomics .
ACCESSION   .
VERSION     .
KEYWORDS    p663-UBC-V5-BRSK1_IDG-K
SOURCE      synthetic DNA construct
  ORGANISM  synthetic DNA construct
REFERENCE   1 (bases 1 to 11287)
  TITLE     Major lab plasmids for proteomics-based protein-interaction and
            protein-proximity network generation
REFERENCE   2 (bases 1 to 11287)
  AUTHORS   .
  TITLE     Direct Submission
  JOURNAL   Exported May 13, 2021 from SnapGene Server 1.1.58
            http://www.snapgene.com
FEATURES             Location/Qualifiers
     source          1..11287
                     /organism="synthetic DNA construct"
                     /mol_type="other DNA"
     protein_bind    1..22
                     /label=CAP binding site
                     /bound_moiety="E. coli catabolite activator protein"
                     /note="CAP binding activates transcription in the presence
                     of cAMP."
     promoter        37..67
                     /label=lac promoter
                     /note="promoter for the E. coli lac operon"
     protein_bind    75..91
                     /label=lac operator
                     /bound_moiety="lac repressor encoded by lacI"
                     /note="The lac repressor binds to the lac operator to
                     inhibit transcription in E. coli. This inhibition can be
                     relieved by adding lactose or
                     isopropyl-beta-D-thiogalactopyranoside (IPTG)."
     primer_bind     80..102
                     /label=M13/pUC Reverse
                     /note="In lacZ gene"
     primer_bind     99..115
                     /label=M13 rev
                     /note="common sequencing primer, one of multiple similar
                     variants"
     primer_bind     99..115
                     /label=M13 Reverse
                     /note="In lacZ gene. Also called M13-rev"
     primer_bind     134..154
                     /label=T3
                     /note="T3 promoter, forward primer"
     promoter        136..154
                     /label=T3 promoter
                     /note="promoter for bacteriophage T3 RNA polymerase"
     promoter        182..408
                     /label=RSV promoter
                     /note="Rous sarcoma virus enhancer/promoter"
     LTR             409..589
                     /label=5' LTR (truncated)
                     /note="truncated 5' long terminal repeat (LTR) from HIV-1"
     misc_feature    636..761
                     /label=HIV-1 Psi
                     /note="packaging signal of human immunodeficiency virus
                     type 1"
     misc_feature    1254..1487
                     /label=RRE
                     /note="The Rev response element (RRE) of HIV-1 allows for
                     Rev-dependent mRNA export from the nucleus to the
                     cytoplasm."
     CDS             1672..1716
                     /codon_start=1
                     /product="antigenic peptide corresponding to amino acids
                     655 to 669 of the HIV envelope protein gp41 (Lutje Hulsik
                     et al., 2013)"
                     /label=gp41 peptide
                     /note="recognized by the 2H10 single-chain llama nanobody"
                     /translation="KNEQELLELDKWASL"
     misc_feature    1983..2099
                     /label=cPPT/CTS
                     /note="central polypurine tract and central termination
                     sequence of HIV-1"
     protein_bind    2133..2153
                     /gene="mutant version of attB"
                     /label=attB4
                     /bound_moiety="BP Clonase(TM)"
                     /note="core recombination site for the Gateway(R) BP
                     reaction"
     promoter        2153..3364
                     /label=UbC promoter
                     /note="human ubiquitin C promoter"
     primer_bind     3201..3220
                     /label=hUBCpro-F
                     /note="Human Ubiquitin C (UbC) promoter, forward primer"
     protein_bind    complement(3368..3388)
                     /gene="mutant version of attB"
                     /label=attB5
                     /bound_moiety="BP Clonase(TM)"
                     /note="core recombination site for the Gateway(R) BP
                     reaction"
     LTR             3392..3660
                     /label=5' LTR (truncated)
                     /note="truncated 5' long terminal repeat (LTR) from human
                     T-cell leukemia virus (HTLV) type 1"
     CDS             3670..3711
                     /codon_start=1
                     /product="epitope tag from simian virus 5"
                     /label=V5 tag
                     /translation="GKPIPNPLLGLDST"
     protein_bind    3709..3733
                     /gene="mutant version of attB"
                     /label=attB1
                     /bound_moiety="BP Clonase(TM)"
                     /note="recombination site for the Gateway(R) BP reaction"
     protein_bind    complement(6074..6098)
                     /gene="mutant version of attB"
                     /label=attB2
                     /bound_moiety="BP Clonase(TM)"
                     /note="recombination site for the Gateway(R) BP reaction"
     misc_feature    6128..6716
                     /label=WPRE
                     /note="woodchuck hepatitis virus posttranscriptional
                     regulatory element"
     primer_bind     complement(6181..6201)
                     /label=WPRE-R
                     /note="WPRE, reverse primer"
     CDS             complement(6599..6610)
                     /codon_start=1
                     /product="Factor Xa recognition and cleavage site"
                     /label=Factor Xa site
                     /translation="IEGR"
     promoter        6730..7229
                     /label=PGK promoter
                     /note="mouse phosphoglycerate kinase 1 promoter"
     primer_bind     complement(6765..6788)
                     /label=MSCV-rev
                     /note="Murine stem cell virus, reverse primer"
     primer_bind     7162..7181
                     /label=mPGK-F
                     /note="Mouse PGK promoter, forward primer"
     CDS             7250..7849
                     /codon_start=1
                     /gene="pac from Streptomyces alboniger"
                     /product="puromycin N-acetyltransferase"
                     /label=PuroR
                     /note="confers resistance to puromycin"
                     /translation="MTEYKPTVRLATRDDVPRAVRTLAAAFADYPATRHTVDPDRHIER
                     VTELQELFLTRVGLDIGKVWVADDGAAVAVWTTPESVEAGAVFAEIGPRMAELSGSRLA
                     AQQQMEGLLAPHRPKEPAWFLATVGVSPDHQGKGLGSAVVLPGVEAAERAGVPAFLETS
                     APRNLPFYERLGFTVTADVEVPEGPRTWCMTRKPGA"
     primer_bind     complement(7250..7269)
                     /label=Puro-R
                     /note="Puromycin resistance gene, reverse primer. Also
                     called puro-variant-R"
     primer_bind     7746..7766
                     /label=Puro-F
                     /note="Puromycin resistance gene, forward primer"
     LTR             7987..8220
                     /label=3' LTR (Delta-U3)
                     /note="self-inactivating 3' long terminal repeat (LTR) from
                     HIV-1"
     polyA_signal    8292..8413
                     /label=SV40 poly(A) signal
                     /note="SV40 polyadenylation signal"
     primer_bind     complement(8329..8348)
                     /label=SV40pA-R
                     /note="SV40 polyA, reverse primer"
     primer_bind     8383..8402
                     /label=EBV-rev
                     /note="SV40 polyA terminator, reverse primer"
     rep_origin      8453..8588
                     /label=SV40 ori
                     /note="SV40 origin of replication"
     primer_bind     8515..8534
                     /label=SV40pro-F
                     /note="SV40 promoter/origin, forward primer"
     primer_bind     complement(8608..8627)
                     /label=T7
                     /note="T7 promoter, forward primer"
     promoter        complement(8609..8627)
                     /label=T7 promoter
                     /note="promoter for bacteriophage T7 RNA polymerase"
     primer_bind     complement(8637..8654)
                     /label=M13 Forward
                     /note="In lacZ gene. Also called M13-F20 or M13 (-21)
                     Forward"
     primer_bind     complement(8637..8653)
                     /label=M13 fwd
                     /note="common sequencing primer, one of multiple similar
                     variants"
     primer_bind     complement(8646..8668)
                     /label=M13/pUC Forward
                     /note="In lacZ gene"
     rep_origin      8795..9250
                     /direction=RIGHT
                     /label=f1 ori
                     /note="f1 bacteriophage origin of replication; arrow
                     indicates direction of (+) strand synthesis"
     primer_bind     complement(8882..8901)
                     /label=F1ori-R
                     /note="F1 origin, reverse primer"
     primer_bind     9092..9113
                     /label=F1ori-F
                     /note="F1 origin, forward primer"
     promoter        9276..9380
                     /gene="bla"
                     /label=AmpR promoter
     CDS             9381..10241
                     /codon_start=1
                     /gene="bla"
                     /product="beta-lactamase"
                     /label=AmpR
                     /note="confers resistance to ampicillin, carbenicillin, and
                     related antibiotics"
                     /translation="MSIQHFRVALIPFFAAFCLPVFAHPETLVKVKDAEDQLGARVGYI
                     ELDLNSGKILESFRPEERFPMMSTFKVLLCGAVLSRIDAGQEQLGRRIHYSQNDLVEYS
                     PVTEKHLTDGMTVRELCSAAITMSDNTAANLLLTTIGGPKELTAFLHNMGDHVTRLDRW
                     EPELNEAIPNDERDTTMPVAMATTLRKLLTGELLTLASRQQLIDWMEADKVAGPLLRSA
                     LPAGWFIADKSGAGERGSRGIIAALGPDGKPSRIVVIYTTGSQATMDERNRQIAEIGAS
                     LIKHW"
     primer_bind     complement(9599..9618)
                     /label=Amp-R
                     /note="Ampicillin resistance gene, reverse primer"
     rep_origin      10412..11000
                     /direction=RIGHT
                     /label=ori
                     /note="high-copy-number ColE1/pMB1/pBR322/pUC origin of
                     replication"
     primer_bind     10901..10920
                     /label=pBR322ori-F
                     /note="pBR322 origin, forward primer"
     primer_bind     11154..11171
                     /label=L4440
                     /note="L4440 vector, forward primer"
ORIGIN
        1 taatgtgagt tagctcactc attaggcacc ccaggcttta cactttatgc ttccggctcg
       61 tatgttgtgt ggaattgtga gcggataaca atttcacaca ggaaacagct atgaccatga
      121 ttacgccaag cgcgcaatta accctcacta aagggaacaa aagctggagc tgcaagctta
      181 atgtagtctt atgcaatact cttgtagtct tgcaacatgg taacgatgag ttagcaacat
      241 gccttacaag gagagaaaaa gcaccgtgca tgccgattgg tggaagtaag gtggtacgat
      301 cgtgccttat taggaaggca acagacgggt ctgacatgga ttggacgaac cactgaattg
      361 ccgcattgca gagatattgt atttaagtgc ctagctcgat acataaacgg gtctctctgg
      421 ttagaccaga tctgagcctg ggagctctct ggctaactag ggaacccact gcttaagcct
      481 caataaagct tgccttgagt gcttcaagta gtgtgtgccc gtctgttgtg tgactctggt
      541 aactagagat ccctcagacc cttttagtca gtgtggaaaa tctctagcag tggcgcccga
      601 acagggactt gaaagcgaaa gggaaaccag aggagctctc tcgacgcagg actcggcttg
      661 ctgaagcgcg cacggcaaga ggcgaggggc ggcgactggt gagtacgcca aaaattttga
      721 ctagcggagg ctagaaggag agagatgggt gcgagagcgt cagtattaag cgggggagaa
      781 ttagatcgcg atgggaaaaa attcggttaa ggccaggggg aaagaaaaaa tataaattaa
      841 aacatatagt atgggcaagc agggagctag aacgattcgc agttaatcct ggcctgttag
      901 aaacatcaga aggctgtaga caaatactgg gacagctaca accatccctt cagacaggat
      961 cagaagaact tagatcatta tataatacag tagcaaccct ctattgtgtg catcaaagga
     1021 tagagataaa agacaccaag gaagctttag acaagataga ggaagagcaa aacaaaagta
     1081 agaccaccgc acagcaagcg gccgctgatc ttcagacctg gaggaggaga tatgagggac
     1141 aattggagaa gtgaattata taaatataaa gtagtaaaaa ttgaaccatt aggagtagca
     1201 cccaccaagg caaagagaag agtggtgcag agagaaaaaa gagcagtggg aataggagct
     1261 ttgttccttg ggttcttggg agcagcagga agcactatgg gcgcagcgtc aatgacgctg
     1321 acggtacagg ccagacaatt attgtctggt atagtgcagc agcagaacaa tttgctgagg
     1381 gctattgagg cgcaacagca tctgttgcaa ctcacagtct ggggcatcaa gcagctccag
     1441 gcaagaatcc tggctgtgga aagataccta aaggatcaac agctcctggg gatttggggt
     1501 tgctctggaa aactcatttg caccactgct gtgccttgga atgctagttg gagtaataaa
     1561 tctctggaac agatttggaa tcacacgacc tggatggagt gggacagaga aattaacaat
     1621 tacacaagct taatacactc cttaattgaa gaatcgcaaa accagcaaga aaagaatgaa
     1681 caagaattat tggaattaga taaatgggca agtttgtgga attggtttaa cataacaaat
     1741 tggctgtggt atataaaatt attcataatg atagtaggag gcttggtagg tttaagaata
     1801 gtttttgctg tactttctat agtgaataga gttaggcagg gatattcacc attatcgttt
     1861 cagacccacc tcccaacccc gaggggaccc gacaggcccg aaggaataga agaagaaggt
     1921 ggagagagag acagagacag atccattcga ttagtgaacg gatctcgacg gtatcggtta
     1981 acttttaaaa gaaaaggggg gattgggggg tacagtgcag gggaaagaat agtagacata
     2041 atagcaacag acatacaaac taaagaatta caaaaacaaa ttacaaaatt caaaatttta
     2101 tcgtccagtg tggtggaatt ctgcagatat cacaactttg tatagaaaag ttggcctccg
     2161 cgccgggttt tggcgcctcc cgcgggcgcc cccctcctca cggcgagcgc tgccacgtca
     2221 gacgaagggc gcagcgagcg tcctgatcct tccgcccgga cgctcaggac agcggcccgc
     2281 tgctcataag actcggcctt agaaccccag tatcagcaga aggacatttt aggacgggac
     2341 ttgggtgact ctagggcact ggttttcttt ccagagagcg gaacaggcga ggaaaagtag
     2401 tcccttctcg gcgattctgc ggagggatct ccgtggggcg gtgaacgccg atgattatat
     2461 aaggacgcgc cgggtgtggc acagctagtt ccgtcgcagc cgggatttgg gtcgcggttc
     2521 ttgtttgtgg atcgctgtga tcgtcacttg gtgagtagcg ggctgctggg ctggccgggg
     2581 ctttcgtggc cgccgggccg ctcggtggga cggaagcgtg tggagagacc gccaagggct
     2641 gtagtctggg tccgcgagca aggttgccct gaactggggg ttggggggag cgcagcaaaa
     2701 tggcggctgt tcccgagtct tgaatggaag acgcttgtga ggcgggctgt gaggtcgttg
     2761 aaacaaggtg gggggcatgg tgggcggcaa gaacccaagg tcttgaggcc ttcgctaatg
     2821 cgggaaagct cttattcggg tgagatgggc tggggcacca tctggggacc ctgacgtgaa
     2881 gtttgtcact gactggagaa ctcggtttgt cgtctgttgc gggggcggca gttatggcgg
     2941 tgccgttggg cagtgcaccc gtacctttgg gagcgcgcgc cctcgtcgtg tcgtgacgtc
     3001 acccgttctg ttggcttata atgcagggtg gggccacctg ccggtaggtg tgcggtaggc
     3061 ttttctccgt cgcaggacgc agggttcggg cctagggtag gctctcctga atcgacaggc
     3121 gccggacctc tggtgagggg agggataagt gaggcgtcag tttctttggt cggttttatg
     3181 tacctatctt cttaagtagc tgaagctccg gttttgaact atgcgctcgg ggttggcgag
     3241 tgtgttttgt gaagtttttt aggcaccttt tgaaatgtaa tcatttgggt caatatgtaa
     3301 ttttcagtgt tagactagta aattgtccgc taaattctgg ccgtttttgg cttttttgtt
     3361 agacggccaa cttttgtata caaagtggcg aggggctcgc atctctcctt cacgcgcccg
     3421 ccgccctacc tgaggccgcc atccacgccg gttgagtcgc gttctgccgc ctcccgcctg
     3481 tggtgcctcc tgaactgcgt ccgccgtcta ggtaagttta aagctcaggt cgagaccggg
     3541 cctttgtccg gcgctccctt ggagcctacc tagactcagc cggctctcca cgctttgcct
     3601 gaccctgctt gctcaactct acgtctttgt ttcgttttct gttctgcgcc gttacagatc
     3661 ggcaccatgg gtaagcctat ccctaaccct ctcctcggtc tcgattctac aactttgtac
     3721 aaaaaagcag gcttaatgtc gtccggggcc aaggagggag gtgggggctc tcccgcctac
     3781 cacctccccc acccccaccc ccacccaccc cagcacgccc aatatgtggg cccctatcgg
     3841 ctggagaaga cgctgggcaa aggacagaca gggctggtta aactcggggt ccactgcatc
     3901 acgggtcaga aggtcgccat caagatcgtg aaccgggaga agctgtcgga gtcggtgctg
     3961 atgaaggtgg agcgggagat cgccatcctg aagctcatcg aacacccaca tgtcctcaag
     4021 ctccacgacg tctacgagaa caagaaatat ttgtacctgg ttctggagca cgtctcgggg
     4081 ggtgagctat tcgactacct ggtaaagaag gggagactga cgcccaagga ggcccgaaag
     4141 ttcttccgcc agattgtgtc tgcgctggac ttctgccaca gctactccat ctgccacaga
     4201 gacctaaagc ccgagaacct gcttttggat gagaaaaaca acatccgcat tgcagacttc
     4261 ggcatggcgt ccctgcaggt gggggacagc ctcctggaga ccagctgcgg gtccccccat
     4321 tatgcgtgtc cagaggtgat taagggggaa aaatatgatg gccgccgggc agacatgtgg
     4381 agctgtggag tcatcctctt cgccctgctc gtgggggctc tgccctttga tgacgacaac
     4441 ctccgccagc tgctggagaa ggtgaaacga ggcgtcttcc acatgcccca cttcattcct
     4501 ccagattgcc agagcctcct gaggggaatg atcgaagtgg agcccgaaaa aaggctcagt
     4561 ctggagcaaa ttcagaaaca tccttggtac ctaggcggga aacacgagcc agacccgtgc
     4621 ctggagccag cccctggccg ccgggtagcc atgcggagcc tgccatccaa cggagagctg
     4681 gaccccgacg tcctagagag catggcatca ctgggctgct tcagggaccg cgagaggctg
     4741 catcgcgagc tgcgcagtga ggaggagaac caagaaaaga tgatatatta tctgcttttg
     4801 gatcggaagg agcggtatcc cagctgtgag gaccaggacc tgcctccccg gaatgatgtt
     4861 gacccccccc ggaagcgtgt ggattctccc atgctgagcc gtcacgggaa gcggcgacca
     4921 gagcggaagt ccatggaagt cctgagcatc accgatgccg ggggtggtgg ctcccctgta
     4981 cccacccgac gggccttgga gatggcccag cacagccaga gatcccgtag cgtcagtgga
     5041 gcctccacgg gtctgtcctc cagccctcta agcagcccaa ggagtccggt cttttccttt
     5101 tcaccggagc cgggggctgg agatgaggct cgaggcgggg gctccccgac ttccaaaacg
     5161 cagacgctgc cttctcgggg ccccaggggt gggggcgccg gggagcagcc cccgcccccc
     5221 agtgcccgct ccacacccct gcccggcccc ccaggctccc cgcgctcctc tggcgggacc
     5281 cccttgcact cgcctctgca cacgccccgg gccagtccca ccgggacccc ggggacaaca
     5341 ccacccccca gccccggcgg tggcgtcggg ggagccgcct ggaggagtcg tctcaactcc
     5401 atccgcaaca gcttcctggg ctcccctcgc tttcaccggc gcaagatgca ggtccctacc
     5461 gctgaggaga tgtccagctt gacgccagag tcctccccgg agctggcaaa acgctcctgg
     5521 ttcgggaact tcatctcctt ggacaaagaa gaacaaatat tcctcgtgct aaaggacaaa
     5581 cctctcagca gcatcaaagc agacatcgtc catgcctttc tgtcgatccc cagcctgagt
     5641 cacagtgtgc tgtcacagac cagcttcagg gccgagtaca aggccagtgg cggcccctcc
     5701 gtcttccaaa agcccgtccg cttccaggtg gacatcagct cctctgaggg tccagagccc
     5761 tccccgcgac gggacggcag cggaggtggt ggcatctact ccgtcacctt cactctcatc
     5821 tcgggtccca gccgtcggtt caagcgagtg gtggagacca tccaggcaca gctcctgagc
     5881 actcatgacc agccctccgt gcaggccctg gcagacgaga agaacggggc ccagacccgg
     5941 cctgctggtg ccccaccccg aagcctgcag cccccacccg gccgcccaga cccagagctg
     6001 agcagctctc cccgccgagg cccccccaag gacaagaagc tcctggccac caacgggacc
     6061 cctctgccct gaaacccagc tttcttgtac aaagttgtga tatccagcac agtggcggcc
     6121 gctcgacaat caacctctgg attacaaaat ttgtgaaaga ttgactggta ttcttaacta
     6181 tgttgctcct tttacgctat gtggatacgc tgctttaatg cctttgtatc atgctattgc
     6241 ttcccgtatg gctttcattt tctcctcctt gtataaatcc tggttgctgt ctctttatga
     6301 ggagttgtgg cccgttgtca ggcaacgtgg cgtggtgtgc actgtgtttg ctgacgcaac
     6361 ccccactggt tggggcattg ccaccacctg tcagctcctt tccgggactt tcgctttccc
     6421 cctccctatt gccacggcgg aactcatcgc cgcctgcctt gcccgctgct ggacaggggc
     6481 tcggctgttg ggcactgaca attccgtggt gttgtcgggg aagctgacgt cctttccatg
     6541 gctgctcgcc tgtgttgcca cctggattct gcgcgggacg tccttctgct acgtcccttc
     6601 ggccctcaat ccagcggacc ttccttcccg cggcctgctg ccggctctgc ggcctcttcc
     6661 gcgtcttcgc cttcgccctc agacgagtcg gatctccctt tgggccgcct ccccgcctgg
     6721 aattctaccg ggtaggggag gcgcttttcc caaggcagtc tggagcatgc gctttagcag
     6781 ccccgctggg cacttggcgc tacacaagtg gcctctggcc tcgcacacat tccacatcca
     6841 ccggtaggcg ccaaccggct ccgttctttg gtggcccctt cgcgccacct tctactcctc
     6901 ccctagtcag gaagttcccc cccgccccgc agctcgcgtc gtgcaggacg tgacaaatgg
     6961 aagtagcacg tctcactagt ctcgtgcaga tggacagcac cgctgagcaa tggaagcggg
     7021 taggcctttg gggcagcggc caatagcagc tttgctcctt cgctttctgg gctcagaggc
     7081 tgggaagggg tgggtccggg ggcgggctca ggggcgggct caggggcggg gcgggcgccc
     7141 gaaggtcctc cggaggcccg gcattctgca cgcttcaaaa gcgcacgtct gccgcgctgt
     7201 tctcctcttc ctcatctccg ggcctttcga cctgcagccc aagcttacca tgaccgagta
     7261 caagcccacg gtgcgcctcg ccacccgcga cgacgtcccc agggccgtac gcaccctcgc
     7321 cgccgcgttc gccgactacc ccgccacgcg ccacaccgtc gatccggacc gccacatcga
     7381 gcgggtcacc gagctgcaag aactcttcct cacgcgcgtc gggctcgaca tcggcaaggt
     7441 gtgggtcgcg gacgacggcg ccgcggtggc ggtctggacc acgccggaga gcgtcgaagc
     7501 gggggcggtg ttcgccgaga tcggcccgcg catggccgag ttgagcggtt cccggctggc
     7561 cgcgcagcaa cagatggaag gcctcctggc gccgcaccgg cccaaggagc ccgcgtggtt
     7621 cctggccacc gtcggcgtct cgcccgacca ccagggcaag ggtctgggca gcgccgtcgt
     7681 gctccccgga gtggaggcgg ccgagcgcgc cggggtgccc gccttcctgg agacctccgc
     7741 gccccgcaac ctccccttct acgagcggct cggcttcacc gtcaccgccg acgtcgaggt
     7801 gcccgaagga ccgcgcacct ggtgcatgac ccgcaagccc ggtgcctgac gcccgcccca
     7861 cgacccgcag cgcccgaccg aaaggagcgc acgaccccat gcatctcgag ggcccggtac
     7921 ctttaagacc aatgacttac aaggcagctg tagatcttag ccacttttta aaagaaaagg
     7981 ggggactgga agggctagct cactcccaac gaagacaaga tctgcttttt gcttgtactg
     8041 ggtctctctg gttagaccag atctgagcct gggagctctc tggctaacta gggaacccac
     8101 tgcttaagcc tcaataaagc ttgccttgag tgcttcaagt agtgtgtgcc cgtctgttgt
     8161 gtgactctgg taactagaga tccctcagac ccttttagtc agtgtggaaa atctctagca
     8221 gtagtagttc atgtcatctt attattcagt atttataact tgcaaagaaa tgaatatcag
     8281 agagtgagag gaacttgttt attgcagctt ataatggtta caaataaagc aatagcatca
     8341 caaatttcac aaataaagca tttttttcac tgcattctag ttgtggtttg tccaaactca
     8401 tcaatgtatc ttatcatgtc tggctctagc tatcccgccc ctaactccgc ccatcccgcc
     8461 cctaactccg cccagttccg cccattctcc gccccatggc tgactaattt tttttattta
     8521 tgcagaggcc gaggccgcct cggcctctga gctattccag aagtagtgag gaggcttttt
     8581 tggaggccta gggacgtacc caattcgccc tatagtgagt cgtattacgc gcgctcactg
     8641 gccgtcgttt tacaacgtcg tgactgggaa aaccctggcg ttacccaact taatcgcctt
     8701 gcagcacatc cccctttcgc cagctggcgt aatagcgaag aggcccgcac cgatcgccct
     8761 tcccaacagt tgcgcagcct gaatggcgaa tgggnnnnnn nnnnnnnnnn nnnnnnnnnn
     8821 nnnnnnnnnn nnnnnnnnnn nnnnnnnnnn nnnnnnnnnn nnnnnnnnnn nnnnnnnnnn
     8881 nnnnnnnnnn nnnnnnnnnn nnnnnnnnnn nnnnnnnncn nnnnnnnnnn nnnnnnnnnn
     8941 nnnnnnnnnn nnnnnnnnnn nnnnnnnnnn nnnnnnnnnn nnnnnnnnnn nnnnnnnnnn
     9001 nnnnnnnnnn annnnnnnnn nnnnnnnnnn nnnnnnnnnn nnnnnnnnnn nnnnnnnnnn
     9061 cctttgacgt tggagtccac gttctttaat agtggactct tgttccaaac tggaacaaca
     9121 ctcaacccta tctcggtcta ttcttttgat ttataaggga ttttgccgat ttcggcctat
     9181 tggttaaaaa atgagctgat ttaacaaaaa tttaacgcga attttaacaa aatattaacg
     9241 cttacaattt aggtggcact tttcggggaa atgtgcgcgg aacccctatt tgtttatttt
     9301 tctaaataca ttcaaatatg tatccgctca tgagacaata accctgataa atgcttcaat
     9361 aatattgaaa aaggaagagt atgagtattc aacatttccg tgtcgccctt attccctttt
     9421 ttgcggcatt ttgccttcct gtttttgctc acccagaaac gctggtgaaa gtaaaagatg
     9481 ctgaagatca gttgggtgca cgagtgggtt acatcgaact ggatctcaac agcggtaaga
     9541 tccttgagag ttttcgcccc gaagaacgtt ttccaatgat gagcactttt aaagttctgc
     9601 tatgtggcgc ggtattatcc cgtattgacg ccgggcaaga gcaactcggt cgccgcatac
     9661 actattctca gaatgacttg gttgagtact caccagtcac agaaaagcat cttacggatg
     9721 gcatgacagt aagagaatta tgcagtgctg ccataaccat gagtgataac actgcggcca
     9781 acttacttct gacaacgatc ggaggaccga aggagctaac cgcttttttg cacaacatgg
     9841 gggatcatgt aactcgcctt gatcgttggg aaccggagct gaatgaagcc ataccaaacg
     9901 acgagcgtga caccacgatg cctgtagcaa tggcaacaac gttgcgcaaa ctattaactg
     9961 gcgaactact tactctagct tcccggcaac aattaataga ctggatggag gcggataaag
    10021 ttgcaggacc acttctgcgc tcggcccttc cggctggctg gtttattgct gataaatctg
    10081 gagccggtga gcgtgggtct cgcggtatca ttgcagcact ggggccagat ggtaagccct
    10141 cccgtatcgt agttatctac acgacgggga gtcaggcaac tatggatgaa cgaaatagac
    10201 agatcgctga gataggtgcc tcactgatta agcattggta actgtcagac caagtttact
    10261 catatatact ttagattgat ttaaaacttc atttttaatt taaaaggatc taggtgaaga
    10321 tcctttttga taatctcatg accaaaatcc cttaacgtga gttttcgttc cactgagcgt
    10381 cagaccccgt agaaaagatc aaaggatctt cttgagatcc tttttttctg cgcgtaatct
    10441 gctgcttgca aacaaaaaaa ccaccgctac cagcggtggt ttgtttgccg gatcaagagc
    10501 taccaactct ttttccgaag gtaactggct tcagcagagc gcagatacca aatactgttc
    10561 ttctagtgta gccgtagtta ggccaccact tcaagaactc tgtagcaccg cctacatacc
    10621 tcgctctgct aatcctgtta ccagtggctg ctgccagtgg cgataagtcg tgtcttaccg
    10681 ggttggactc aagacgatag ttaccggata aggcgcagcg gtcgggctga acggggggtt
    10741 cgtgcacaca gcccagcttg gagcgaacga cctacaccga actgagatac ctacagcgtg
    10801 agctatgaga aagcgccacg cttcccgaag ggagaaaggc ggacaggtat ccggtaagcg
    10861 gcagggtcgg aacaggagag cgcacgaggg agcttccagg gggaaacgcc tggtatcttt
    10921 atagtcctgt cgggtttcgc cacctctgac ttgagcgtcg atttttgtga tgctcgtcag
    10981 gggggcggag cctatggaaa aacgccagca acgcggcctt tttacggttc ctggcctttt
    11041 gctggccttt tgctcacatg ttctttcctg cgttatcccc tgattctgtg gataaccgta
    11101 ttaccgcctt tgagtgagct gataccgctc gccgcagccg aacgaccgag cgcagcgagt
    11161 cagtgagcga ggaagcggaa gagcgcccaa tacgcaaacc gcctctcccc gcgcgttggc
    11221 cgattcatta atgcagctgg cacgacaggt ttcccgactg gaaagcgggc agtgagcgca
    11281 acgcaat
//
