>Addgene plasmid #135270 | p663-UBC-V5-BRSK1_IDG-K | depositor partial sequence | sequence record 260361 | DK30: TGAAGCTCCGGTTTTGAACT
GGGAGNGATGCGGTGTGTTTTGTGAGTTTTTTAGGCACCTTTTGAAATGTAATCATTTGGGTCAATATGT
AATTTTCAGTGTTAGACTAGTAAATTGTCCGCTAAATTCTGGCCGTTTTTGGCTTTTTTGTTAGACGGCC
AACTTTTGTATACAAAGTGGCGAGGGGCTCGCATCTCTCCTTCACGCGCCCGCCGCCCTACCTGAGGCCG
CCATCCACGCCGGTTGAGTCGCGTTCTGCCGCCTCCCGCCTGTGGTGCCTCCTGAACTGCGTCCGCCGTC
TAGGTAAGTTTAAAGCTCAGGTCGAGACCGGGCCTTTGTCCGGCGCTCCCTTGGAGCCTACCTAGACTCA
GCCGGCTCTCCACGCTTTGCCTGACCCTGCTTGCTCAACTCTACGTCTTTGTTTCGTTTTCTGTTCTGCG
CCGTTACAGATCGGCACCATGGGTAAGCCTATCCCTAACCCTCTCCTCGGTCTCGATTCTACAACTTTGT
ACAAAAAAGCAGGCTTAATGTCGTCCGGGGCCAAGGAGGGAGGTGGGGGCTCTCCCGCCTACCACCTCCC
CCACCCCCACCCCCACCCACCCCAGCACGCCCAATATGTGGGCCCCTATCGGCTGGAGAAGACGCTGGGC
AAAGGACAGACAGGGCTGGTTAAACTCGGGGTCCACTGCATCACGGGTCACAAGGTCTCCATCAAGATCG
TGAACCGGGAGAAGCTGTCGGACTCGGTGCTGATGAAGGTGGAGCGGGACATCGTCATCCTGAAGCTCAT
CGAACACTCACATGTCCTCAAGCTCCACGACGTCTAAAAAAACAAGAAATATTTGTACCTGGTTCTGGAG
CACGTCTCGGGGGGGTGAGCTATTCGCACTACCTGGTTAAGAACGGAGACTGACTCCCAAGGAGGCCAGA
AGTTATTCCGCCAGATTGTGTCTGCGCTGGAATTCTGGCACACTACTCATTTGCCACAGAGACCTTAGCC
CCGATACCTGCTTTTGGATGAAAAAATCACATCCGCCTTGCGAACTTCGCATGGCGTCCTTGCAGGTGGG
GGACAGCTTCTTGCAACCAACGGCGGGTCCCTCCCATAGA
