>Addgene plasmid #135270 | p663-UBC-V5-BRSK1_IDG-K | depositor partial sequence | sequence record 260362 | DK31: CATAGCGTAAAAGGAGCAACA
ATTAATCAGGTCATCTTTCCAAATTTTGTAATCCAGAGGTTGATTGTCGAGCGGCCGCCACTGTGCTGGA
TATCACAACTTTGTACAAGAAAGCTGGGTTTCAGGGCAGAGGGGTCCCGTTGGTGGCCAGGAGCTTCTTG
TCCTTGGGGGGGCCTCGGCGGGGAGAGCTGCTCAGCTCTGGGTCTGGGCGGCCGGGTGGGGGCTGCAGGC
TTCGGGGTGGGGCACCAGCAGGCCGGGTCTGGGCCCCGTTCTTCTCGTCTGCCAGGGCCTGCACGGAGGG
CTGGTCATGAGTGCTCAGGAGCTGTGCCTGGATGGTCTCCACCACTCGCTTGAACCGACGGCTGGGACCC
GAGATGAGAGTGAAGGTGACGGAGTAGATGCCACCACCTCCGCTGCCGTCCCGTCGCGGGGAGGGCTCTG
GACCCTCAGAGGAGCTGATGTCCACCTGGAAGCGGACGGGCTTTTGGAAGACGGAGGGGCCGCCACTGGC
CTTGTACTCGGCCCTGAAGCTGGTCTGTGACAGCACACTGTGACTCAGGCTGGGGATCGACAGAAAGGCA
TGGACGATGTCTGCTTTGATGCTGCTGAGAGGTTTGTCCTTTAGCACGAGGAATATTTGTTCTTCTTTGT
CCAAGGAGATGAAGTTCCCGAACCAGGAGCGTTTTGCCAGCTCCGGGGAGGACTCTGGCGTCAAGCTGGA
CATCTCCTCAGCGGTAGGGACCTGCATCTTGCGCCGGTGAAAGCGAGGGGAGCCCAGGAAGCTGTTGCGG
ATGGAGTTGAGACGACTCCTCCAGGCGGCTCCCCCGACGCCACCGCCGGGGCTGGGGGGTGGTGTTGTCC
CCGGGGGTCCCGGTGGGACTGGCCCGGGGCGTGTGCAGAGCGAGTGCAAAGGGGTCCCTCAGAGGAGCGT
GGGAACCTGAGGGCCCGGGCAGCGATGTGAGCGGTCAT
